Addgene plasmid #98938: pZa-tetO-csgAY-CmR
Purpose: Conductive Curli Protein csgAY
Depositing lab: Urartu Seker. Depositing organization: Bilkent University. Publication: Genetically encoded conductive protein nanofibers secreted by engineered cells. Kalyoncu E, Ahan RE, Ölmez TT, Şeker UÖŞ. RSC Adv. 2017, Issue 52. doi: 10.1039/C7RA06289C.
Backbone
  Vector backbone: pZa-tetO-CmR
  Backbone size w/o insert (bp): 2274
  Total vector size (bp): 2763
  Vector type: Bacterial Expression
Growth in bacteria
  Bacterial resistance: Chloramphenicol, 25 μg/mL
  Growth temperature: 37°C
  Growth strain: DH5alpha
  Copy number: Low Copy
Gene/Insert
  Gene/Insert name: csgAY
  Insert size (bp): 489
  GenBank ID: NC_000913.3
  Promoter: tetO
  Tag / fusion protein: YYRKYKEYDDY (C terminal on insert)
  Cloning method: Restriction Enzyme; 5′ cloning site KpnI (not destroyed); 3′ cloning site MluI (not destroyed)
  Sequencing primers: 5′ TGGTGAAAGTTGGAACCTCTT
Terms and licenses: Academic/Nonprofit Terms; Industry Terms: Not Available to Industry
How to cite: pZa-tetO-csgAY-CmR was a gift from Urartu Seker (Addgene plasmid # 98938 ; http://n2t.net/addgene:98938 ; RRID:Addgene_98938)
