[The description below was written by a language model from this plasmid's Addgene catalogue record and pLannotate feature annotations shown in this document.]
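Description:
pZa-tetO-csgAY-CmR is a small (about 2.8 kb) bacterial expression plasmid built on the pZa-tetO-CmR backbone for producing a modified curli fibre subunit in E. coli. It replicates from a p15A origin, which the catalogue lists as low copy and which is compatible with ColE1-type plasmids in the same cell. Selection is by chloramphenicol, through a chloramphenicol acetyltransferase gene driven by its own cat promoter and followed by the lambda t0 terminator. A short fragment annotated as RSF origin lies next to p15A and is probably just a sequence-similarity hit rather than a second functional origin.

The payload is csgAY, a 489 bp insert cloned between KpnI and MluI sites. It encodes E. coli K-12 CsgA, the curlin structural subunit that is secreted and assembles into extracellular curli fibres, carrying a short tyrosine-rich peptide fused to its C terminus. The feature table annotates only part of the coding region as csgA, consistent with an engineered fusion. On the circular map the gene sits on the minus strand downstream of a PLtetO-1 promoter, a phage lambda PL derivative bearing tet operator sites. This promoter is repressed by TetR and induced with tetracycline analogues in strains that supply the repressor; no tetR gene is annotated on the plasmid. An rrnB T1 terminator follows the gene. A second, partial PLtetO-1 promoter, a 5S rRNA segment and a fragment of rrnB T1 are also annotated upstream, and the record does not explain their role.

The stated purpose is expression of a conductive curli protein, in work on genetically encoded conductive protein nanofibres secreted by engineered cells. The added aromatic residues are presumably meant to support that conductivity.
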