Features (pLannotate 1.2.2; 11 found; start..end, strand, type, name):
      6..79      -  promoter       PLtetO-1 promoter: modified phage lambda PL promoter with tet operator sites (Lutz and Bujard, 1997)
     86..123     -  terminator     rrnB T1 terminator (fragment): transcription terminator T1 from the E. coli rrnB gene
    125..240     -  ncRNA          5S rRNA: Accession: RF00001 - 5S ribosomal RNA
    321..375     -  promoter       PLtetO-1 promoter (fragment): modified phage lambda PL promoter with tet operator sites (Lutz and Bujard, 1997)
    414..516     +  promoter       cat promoter: promoter of the E. coli cat gene encoding chloramphenicol acetyltransferase
    517..1176    +  CDS            CmR: chloramphenicol acetyltransferase; cat; confers resistance to chloramphenicol
   1197..1291    +  terminator     lambda t0 terminator: transcription terminator from phage lambda
   1405..1950    +  rep_origin     p15A ori: Plasmids containing the medium-copy-number p15A origin of replication can be propagated in E. coli cells that contain a second plasmid with the ColE1 origin.
   2038..2093    +  rep_origin     RSF ori (fragment): Plasmids containing the RSF 1030 origin of replication can be propagated in E. coli cells that contain additional plasmids with compatible origins.
   2119..2205    -  terminator     rrnB T1 terminator: Escherichia coli rrnB; transcription terminator T1 from the E. coli rrnB gene
   2436..2711    -  CDS            csgA (fragment): CSGA_ECOLI - Experimental evidence at protein level: Swiss-Prot protein existence level 1. Curlin is the structural subunit of the curli fimbriae. Curli are coiled surface structures that assemble preferentially at growth temperatures below 37 degrees Celsius. Curli can bind to fibronectin. From Escherichia coli (strain K12).
>Addgene plasmid #98938 | pZa-tetO-csgAY-CmR | addgene full sequence | sequence record 199065 | Addgene NGS Result
AATTCGGTCAGTGCGTCCTGCTGATGTGCTCAGTATCTCTATCACTGATAGGGATGTCAATCTCTATCAC
TGATAGGGACTCGAGAAGGCCCAGTCTTTCGACTGAGCCTTTCGTTTTATTTGATGCCTGGCAGTTCCCT
ACTCTCGCATGGGGAGACCCCACACTACCATCGGCGCTACGGCGTTTCACTTCTGAGTTCGGCATGGGGT
CAGGTGGGACCACCGCGCTACTGCCGCCAGGCATCTAGAGATATATGGTAGTAGTAAGTTAATTTTCATT
AACCACCACTACCAATCACCTCCTGGATTTGGGTGTCGACTGTGCTCAGTATCTCTATCACTGATAGGGA
TGTCAATCTCTATCACTGATAGGGAGGGCCCTTTGACGTCGATATCTGGCGAAAATGAGACGTTGATCGG
CACGTAAGAGGTTCCAACTTTCACCATAATGAAATAAGATCACTACCGGGCGTATTTTTTGAGTTATCGA
GATTTTCAGGAGCTAAGGAAGCTAAAATGGAGAAAAAAATCACTGGATATACCACCGTTGATATATCCCA
ATGGCATCGTAAAGAACATTTTGAGGCATTTCAGTCAGTTGCTCAATGTACCTATAACCAGACCGTTCAG
CTGGATATTACGGCCTTTTTAAAGACCGTAAAGAAAAATAAGCACAAGTTTTATCCGGCCTTTATTCACA
TTCTTGCCCGCCTGATGAATGCTCATCCGGAATTCCGTATGGCAATGAAAGACGGTGAGCTGGTGATATG
GGATAGTGTTCACCCTTGTTACACCGTTTTCCATGAGCAAACTGAAACGTTTTCATCGCTCTGGAGTGAA
TACCACGACGATTTCCGGCAGTTTCTACACATATATTCGCAAGATGTGGCGTGTTACGGTGAAAACCTGG
CCTATTTCCCTAAAGGGTTTATTGAGAATATGTTTTTCGTCTCAGCCAATCCCTGGGTGAGTTTCACCAG
TTTTGATTTAAACGTGGCCAATATGGACAACTTCTTCGCCCCCGTTTTCACCATGGGCAAATATTATACG
CAAGGCGACAAGGTGCTGATGCCGCTGGCGATTCAGGTTCATCATGCCGTTTGTGATGGCTTCCATGTCG
GCAGAATGCTTAATGAATTACAACAGTACTGCGATGAGTGGCAGGGCGGGGCGTAATTTGATATCGAGCT
CGCTTGGACTCCTGTTGATAGATCCAGTAATGACCTCAGAACTCCATCTGGATTTGTTCAGAACGCTCGG
TTGCCGCCGGGCGTTTTTTATTGGTGAGAATCCAAGCACTAGTAACAACTTATATCGTATGGGGCTGACT
TCAGGTGCTACATTTGAAGAGATAAATTGCACTGAAATCTAGAAATATTTTATCTGATTAATAAGATGAT
CTTCTTGAGATCGTTTTGGTCTGCGCGTAATCTCTTGCTCTGAAAACGAAAAAACCGCCTTGCAGGGCGG
TTTTTCGAAGGTTCTCTGAGCTACCAACTCTTTGAACCGAGGTAACTGGCTTGGAGGAGCGCAGTCACCA
AAACTTGTCCTTTCAGTTTAGCCTTAACCGGCGCATGACTTCAAGACTAACTCCTCTAAATCAATTACCA
GTGGCTGCTGCCAGTGGTGCTTTTGCATGTCTTTCCGGGTTGGACTCAAGACGATAGTTACCGGATAAGG
CGCAGCGGTCGGACTGAACGGGGGGTTCGTGCATACAGTCCAGCTTGGAGCGAACTGCCTACCCGGAACT
GAGTGTCAGGCGTGGAATGAGACAAACGCGGCCATAACAGCGGAATGACACCGGTAAACCGAAAGGCAGG
AACAGGAGAGCGCACGAGGGAGCCGCCAGGGGGAAACGCCTGGTATCTTTATAGTCCTGTCGGGTTTCGC
CACCACTGATTTGAGCGTCAGATTTCGTGATGCTTGTCAGGGGGGCGGAGCCTATGGAAAAACGGCTTTG
CCGCGGCCCTCTCACTTCCCTGTTAAGTATCTTCCTGGCATCTTCCAGGAAATCTCCGCCCCGTTCGTAA
GCCATTTCCGCTCGCCGCAGTCGAACGACCGAGCGTAGCGAGTCAGTGAGCGAGGAAGCGGAATATATCC
CTAGGTCTAGGGCGGCGGATTTGTCCTACTCAGGAGAGCGTTCACCGACAAACAACAGATAAAACGAAAG
GCCCAGTCTTTCGACTGAGCCTTTCGTTTTATTTGATGCCTCTAGCACGCGTTTAGTAGTCATCATACTC
TTTGTATTTGCGATAGTAGTACTGATGAGCGGTCGCGTTGTTACCAAAGCCAACCTGAGTCACGTTGACG
GAGGAGTTAGATGCAGTCTGGTCAACTGCAGCACCGTTGCCACCACCGAACTGTTTAACCGTCATTTCAG
AATTTTTGCCGTTCCACTGATCAAGAGTAGCGCTGTTACCGAAGCCACGTTGGGTCAGATCGATTGAGCT
GTCATCTGAGCCCTGACCAACATCTGCACCATTACCGCCGCCATGCTGGGTAATAGTCAAGTCAGAGTTA
CGGGCATCAGTTTGCAGAGCAAGTGCAGAGTTACCGCCACCGTACTGGTAAATGTTCAGCTCAGAATTTG
GGCCGCTATTATTACCGCCACCACCGTGGTTACCGCCGCCGCCGTACTGAGGAACAACACCTGCCAGAGC
GCTACCGGAGAATACGATTGCTGCAATTGCTGCTACTTTTAAAAGTTTCATGGTACCTTTCTCCTCTTTA
ATACCCAAATCCAAGAGGTGAATGGTAG
