>Addgene plasmid #98938 | pZa-tetO-csgAY-CmR | depositor partial sequence | sequence record 181317 | csgAY gene
ATGAAACTTTTAAAAGTAGCAGCAATTGCAGCAATCGTATTCTCCGGTAGCGCTCTGGCAGGTGTTGTTC
CTCAGTACGGCGGCGGCGGTAACCACGGTGGTGGCGGTAATAATAGCGGCCCAAATTCTGAGCTGAACAT
TTACCAGTACGGTGGCGGTAACTCTGCACTTGCTCTGCAAACTGATGCCCGTAACTCTGACTTGACTATT
ACCCAGCATGGCGGCGGTAATGGTGCAGATGTTGGTCAGGGCTCAGATGACAGCTCAATCGATCTGACCC
AACGTGGCTTCGGTAACAGCGCTACTCTTGATCAGTGGAACGGCAAAAATTCTGAAATGACGGTTAAACA
GTTCGGTGGTGGCAACGGTGCTGCAGTTGACCAGACTGCATCTAACTCCTCCGTCAACGTGACTCAGGTT
GGCTTTGGTAACAACGCGACCGCTCATCAGTACTACTATCGCAAATACAAAGAGTATGATGACTACTAA
